>Addgene plasmid #50333 | pICSL70002 | addgene full sequence | sequence record 497531 | Addgene NGS Result
GACAGCCAGGTCACGTTATCTTTACCTGTGGTCGAAATGATTCGTGTCTGTCGATTTTAATTATTTTTTT
GAAAGGCCGAAAATAAAGTTGTAAGAGATAAACCCGCCTATATAAATTCATATATTTTCCTCTCCGCTTT
GAATTGTCTCGTTGTCCTCCTCACTTTCATCAGCCGTTTTGAATCTCCGGCGACTTGACAGAGAAGAACA
AGGAAGAAGATTAAGAGAGAAAGTAAGAGATAATCCAGGAGATTCATTCTCCGTTTTGAATCTTCCTCAA
TCTCATCTTCTTCCGCTCTTTCTTTCCAAGGTAATAGGAACTTTCTGGATCTACTTTATTTGCTGGATCT
CGATCTTGTTTTCTCAATTTCCTTGAGATCTGGAATTCGTTTAATTTGGATCTGTGAACCTCCACTAAAT
CTTTTGGTTTTACTAGAATCGATCTAAGTTGACCGATCAGTTAGCTCGATTATAGCTACCAGAATTTGGC
TTGACCTTGATGGAGAGATCCATGTTCATGTTACCTGGGAAATGATTTGTATATGTGAATTGAAATCTGA
ACTGTTGAAGTTAGATTGAATCTGAACACTGTCAATGTTAGATTGAATCTGAACACTGTTTAAGGTTAGA
TGAAGTTTGTGTATAGATTCTTCGAAACTTTAGGATTTGTAGTGTCGTACGTTGAACAGAAAGCTATTTC
TGATTCAATCAGGGTTTATTTGACTGTATTGAACTCTTTTTGTGTGTTTGCAGCTCATAAAAAATGGCTG
AGGCTGATGATATTCAACCAATCGTGTGTGACCTCGAGATGAAGGATAACACCGTGCCACTGAAATTGAT
TGCCCTGTTAGCGAACGGTGAATTTCACTCTGGCGAGCAGTTGGGTGAAACGCTGGGAATGAGCCGGGCG
GCTATTAATAAACACATTCAGACACTGCGTGACTGGGGCGTTGATGTCTTTACCGTTCCGGGTAAAGGAT
ACAGCCTGCCTGAGCCTATCCAGTTACTTAATGCTAAACAGATATTGGGTCAGCTGGATGGCGGTAGTGT
AGCCGTGCTGCCAGTGATTGACTCCACGAATCAGTACCTTCTTGATCGTATCGGAGAGCTTAAATCGGGC
GATGCTTGCATTGCAGAATACCAGCAGGCTGGCCGTGGTCGCCGGGGTCGGAAATGGTTTTCGCCTTTTG
GCGCAAACTTATATTTGTCGATGTTCTGGCGTCTGGAACAAGGCCCGGCGGCGGCGATTGGTTTAAGTCT
GGTTATCGGTATCGTGATGGCGGAAGTATTACGCAAGCTGGGTGCAGATAAAGTTCGTGTTAAATGGCCT
AATGACCTCTATCTGCAGGATCGCAAGCTGGCAGGCATTCTGGTGGAGCTGACTGGCAAAACTGGCGATG
CGGCGCAAATAGTCATTGGAGCCGGGATCAACATGGCAATGCGCCGTGTTGAAGAGAGTGTCGTTAATCA
GGGGTGGATCACGCTGCAGGAAGCGGGGATCAATCTCGATCGTAATACGTTGGCGGCCATGCTAATACGT
GAATTACGTGCTGCGTTGGAACTCTTCGAACAAGAAGGATTGGCACCTTATCTGTCGCGCTGGGAAAAGC
TGGATAATTTTATTAATCGCCCAGTGAAACTTATCATTGGTGATAAAGAAATATTTGGCATTTCACGCGG
AATAGACAAACAGGGGGCTTTATTACTTGAGCAGGATGGAATAATAAAACCCTGGATGGGCGGTGAAATA
TCCCTGCGTAGTGCAGAAAAATAAGCTTTCTCCATAATAATGTGTGAGTAGTTCCCAGATAAGGGAATTA
GGGTTCCTATAGGGTTTCGCTCATGTGTTGAGCATATAAGAAACCCTTAGTATGTATTTGTATTTGTAAA
ATACTTCTATCAATAAAATTTCTAATTCCTAAAACCAAAATCCAGTACTAAAATCCAGATCCCCGTCGAC
CGATATCCGAATTCCGCTTGAGACCACGAAGTGGCTCTTCAGTGGACGAAAGGGCCTCGTGATACGCCTA
TTTTTATAGGTTAATGTCATGATAATAATGGTTTCTTAGACGTCAGGTGGCACTTTTCGGGGAAATGTGC
GCGGAACCCCTATTTGTTTATTTTTCTAAATACATTCAAATATGTATCCGCTCATGAGACAATAACCCTG
ATAAATGCTTCAATAATATTGAAAAAGGAAGAGTATGCGCTCACGCAACTGGTCCAGAACCTTGACCGAA
CGCAGCGGTGGTAACGGCGCAGTGGCGGTTTTCATGGCTTGTTATGACTGTTTTTTTTTGGGGTACAGTC
TATGCCTCGGGCATCCAAGCAGCAAGCGCGTTACGCCGTGGGTCGATGTTTGATGTTATGGAGCAGCAAC
GATGTTACGCAGCAGGGCAGTCGCCCTAAAACAAAGTTAAACATCATGAGGGAAGCGGTGATCGCCGAAG
TATCGACTCAACTATCAGAGGTAGTTGGCGTCATCGAGCGCCATCTCGAACCGACGTTGCTGGCCGTACA
TTTGTACGGCTCCGCAGTGGATGGCGGCCTGAAGCCACACAGCGATATTGATTTGCTGGTTACGGTGACC
GTAAGGCTTGATGAAACAACGCGGCGAGCTTTGATCAACGACCTTTTGGAAACTTCGGCTTCCCCTGGAG
AGAGCGAGATTCTCCGCGCTGTAGAAGTCACCATTGTTGTGCACGACGACATCATTCCGTGGCGTTATCC
AGCTAAGCGCGAACTGCAATTTGGAGAATGGCAGCGCAATGACATTCTTGCAGGTATCTTCGAGCCAGCC
ACGATCGACATTGATCTGGCTATCTTGCTGACAAAAGCAAGAGAACATAGCGTTGCCTTGGTAGGTCCAG
CGGCGGAGGAACTCTTTGATCCGGTTCCTGAACAGGATCTATTTGAGGCGCTAAATGAAACCTTAACGCT
ATGGAACTCGCCGCCCGACTGGGCTGGCGATGAGCGAAATGTAGTGCTTACGTTGTCCCGCATTTGGTAC
AGCGCAGTAACCGGCAAAATCGCGCCGAAGGATGTCGCTGCCGACTGGGCAATGGAGCGCCTGCCGGCCC
AGTATCAGCCCGTCATACTTGAAGCTAGACAGGCTTATCTTGGACAAGAAGAAGATCGCTTGGCCTCGCG
CGCAGATCAGTTGGAAGAATTTGTCCATTACGTAAAAGGCGAGATCACCAAGGTAGTCGGCAAATAACTG
TCAGACCAAGTTTACTCATATATACTTTAGATTGATTTAAAACTTCATTTTTAATTTAAAAGGATCTAGG
TGAAGATCCTTTTTGATAATCTCATGACCAAAATCCCTTAACGTGAGTTTTCGTTCCACTGAGCGTCAGA
CCCCGTAGAAAAGATCAAAGGATCTTCTTGAGATCCTTTTTTTCTGCGCGTAATCTGCTGCTTGCAAACA
AAAAAACCACCGCTACCAGCGGTGGTTTGTTTGCCGGATCAAGAGCTACCAACTCTTTTTCCGAAGGTAA
CTGGCTTCAGCAGAGCGCAGATACCAAATACTGTTCTTCTAGTGTAGCCGTAGTTAGGCCACCACTTCAA
GAACTCTGTAGCACCGCCTACATACCTCGCTCTGCTAATCCTGTTACCAGTGGCTGCTGCCAGTGGCGAT
AAGTCGTGTCTTACCGGGTTGGACTCAAGACGATAGTTACCGGATAAGGCGCAGCGGTCGGGCTGAACGG
GGGGTTCGTGCACACAGCCCAGCTTGGAGCGAACGACCTACACCGAACTGAGATACCTACAGCGTGAGCT
ATGAGAAAGCGCCACGCTTCCCGAAGGGAGAAAGGCGGACAGGTATCCGGTAAGCGGCAGGGTCGGAACA
GGAGAGCGCACGAGGGAGCTTCCAGGGGGAAACGCCTGGTATCTTTATAGTCCTGTCGGGTTTCGCCACC
TCTGACTTGAGCGTCGATTTTTGTGATGCTCGTCAGGGGGGCGGAGCCTATGGAAAAACGCCAGCAACGC
GGCCTTTTTACGGTTCCTGGCCTTTTGCTGGCCTTTTGCTCACATGTTCTTTCCTGCGTTATCCCCTGAT
TCTGTGGATAACCGTATTACCGCCTTTGAGTGAGCTGATACCGCTCGCCGCAGCCGAACGACCGAGCGCA
GCGAGTCAGTGAGCGAGGAAGCGGAAGAGCGCCCAATACGCAAACCGCCTCTCCCCGCGCGTTGGCCGAT
TCATTAATCACTCTGTGGTCTCAGGAGGGTACCGACAAAATTTAGAACGAACTTAATTATGATCTCAAAT
ACATTGATACATATCTCATCTAGATCTAGGTTATCATTATGTAAGAAAGTTTTGACGAATATGGCACGAC
AAAATGGCTAGACTCGATGTAATTGGTATCTCAACTCAACATTATACTTATACCAAACATTAGTTAGACA
AAATTTAAACAACTATTTTTTATGTATGCAAGAGTCAGCATATGTATAATTGATTCAGAATCGTTTTGAC
GAGTTCGGATGTAGTAGTAGCCATTATTTAATGTACATACTAATCGTGAATAGTGAATATGATGAAACAT
TGTATCTTATTGTATAAATATCCATAAACACATCATGAAAGACACTTTCTTTCACGGTCTGAATTAATTA
TGATACAATTCTAATAGAAAACGAATTAAATTACGTTGAATTGTATGAAATCTAATTGAACAAGCCAACC
ACGACGACGACTAACGTTGCCTGGATTGACTCGGTTTAAGTTAACCACTAAAAAAACGGAGCTGTCATGT
AACACGCGGATCGAGCAGGTCACAGTCATGAAGCCATCAAAGCAAAAGAACTAATCCAAGGGCTGAGATG
ATTAATTAGTTTAAAAATTAGTTAACACGAGGGAAAAGGCTGTCT
Features (pLannotate 1.2.2; 8 found; start..end, strand, type, name):
    809..1771    +  CDS            birA: BIRA_ECOLI - Also known as bioR, dhbB. Experimental evidence at protein level: Swiss-Prot protein existence level 1. Acts both as a biotin--[acetyl-CoA-carboxylase] ligase and a biotin-operon repressor. In the presence of ATP, BirA activates biotin to form the BirA-biotinyl-5'-adenylate (BirA-bio-5'-AMP or holoBirA) complex. HoloBirA can either transfer the biotinyl moiety to the biotin carboxyl carrier protein (BCCP) subunit of acetyl-CoA carboxylase, or bind to the biotin operator site and inhibit transcription of the operon. From Escherichia coli (strain K12).
   1777..1951    +  polyA_signal   CaMV poly(A) signal: cauliflower mosaic virus polyadenylation signal
   2100..2204    +  promoter       AmpR promoter: bla
   2195..2275    -  CDS            int (fragment): INT2_ECOLX - Protein inferred from homology: Swiss-Prot protein existence level 3. Putative integrase believed to be involved in the insertion of antibiotic resistance genes into plasmids and transposons. From Escherichia coli.
   2363..2419    +  CDS            GmR (fragment): gentamycin acetyltransferase; aacC1; confers resistance to gentamycin
   2426..3214    +  CDS            aadA: S3AD_ECOLX - Experimental evidence at protein level: Swiss-Prot protein existence level 1. Mediates bacterial resistance to the antibiotics streptomycin and spectinomycin. From Escherichia coli.
   3388..3976    +  rep_origin     ori: high-copy-number ColE1/pMB1/pBR322/pUC origin of replication
   4159..4208    +  CDS            lacI (fragment): lac repressor; lacI; The lac repressor binds to the lac operator to inhibit transcription in E. coli. This inhibition can be relieved by adding lactose or isopropyl-β-D-thiogalactopyranoside (IPTG).
