[The description below was written by a language model from this plasmid's Addgene catalogue record and pLannotate feature annotations shown in this document.]
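Description:
pICSL70002 is a module from a Golden Gate modular cloning (MoClo) toolbox for plants, built in the pICH41331 backbone and catalogued as a plant expression vector. It is a small (about 4.9 kb) high-copy plasmid maintained in E. coli through a ColE1/pUC-type origin and selected with spectinomycin via the aadA aminoglycoside adenylyltransferase gene. The annotation places a bla-type promoter upstream of aadA, and also picks up short fragments of an integrase, a gentamicin acetyltransferase and lacI. These are remnants carried along with the resistance cassette and backbone, not functional genes.

The insert is a complete plant transcription unit that the record calls a "Biotin Selection Cassette". It consists of the Arabidopsis thaliana Act2 (actin 2) promoter, the E. coli birA coding sequence and the cauliflower mosaic virus 35S terminator/polyadenylation signal. BirA is the biotin protein ligase, which activates biotin and transfers it to target proteins. In E. coli it also acts as the biotin operon repressor. The feature table annotates birA and the CaMV poly(A) signal but not the Act2 promoter, which presumably lies in the unannotated region upstream of the coding sequence.

Internal BsaI and BbsI (BpiI) sites were removed by point mutation so that the part is compatible with Type IIS assembly. The cassette was cloned in through BpiI sites that were destroyed in the process, and it can be released with BsaI for one-pot assembly into higher-level MoClo acceptors and, ultimately, plant transformation constructs. The record does not describe how the cassette is used in planta beyond its name.
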