Addgene plasmid #50333: pICSL70002
Depositing lab: Nicola Patron. Depositing organization: Sainsbury Laboratory, Norwich. Publication: A golden gate modular cloning toolbox for plants. Engler C, Youles M, Gruetzner R, Ehnert TM, Werner S, Jones JD, Patron NJ, Marillonnet S. ACS Synth Biol. 2014 Nov 21;3(11):839-43. doi: 10.1021/sb4001504. Epub 2014 Feb 20. PubMed 24933124.
Backbone
  Vector backbone: pICH41331
  Vector type: plant expression
Growth in bacteria
  Bacterial resistance: Spectinomycin, 50 μg/mL
  Growth temperature: 37°C
  Growth strain: DH5alpha
  Copy number: High Copy
Gene/Insert
  Gene/Insert name: Biotin Selection Cassette (Act2 promoter (A. thaliana) + BirA (E.coli) + 35s terminator (Cauliflower Mosaic Virus))
  Mutation: BsaI/BbsI sites removed by point-mutation
  Cloning method: Restriction Enzyme; 5′ cloning site BpiI (destroyed during cloning); 3′ cloning site BpiI (destroyed during cloning)
Terms and licenses: Academic/Nonprofit Terms; Industry Terms: Not Available to Industry
Depositor comments: insert can be released with BsaI
How to cite: pICSL70002 was a gift from Nicola Patron (Addgene plasmid # 50333 ; http://n2t.net/addgene:50333 ; RRID:Addgene_50333)
