>Addgene plasmid #50333 | pICSL70002 | addgene partial sequence | sequence record 76421 | pBR322ori-F 5'-GGGAAACGCCTGGTATCTTT-3'
ATTTTTGTGATGCTCGTCAGGGGGGCGGAGCCTATGGAAAAACGCCAGCAACGCGGCCTTTTTACGGTTC
CTGGCCTTTTGCTGGCCTTTTGCTCACATGTTCTTTCCTGCGTTATCCCCTGATTCTGTGGATAACCGTA
TTACCGCCTTTGAGTGAGCTGATACCGCTCGCCGCAGCCGAACGACCGAGCGCAGCGAGTCAGTGAGCGA
GGAAGCGGAAGAGCGCCCAATACGCAAACCGCCTCTCCCCGCGCGTTGGCCGATTCATTAATCACTCTGT
GGTCTCAGGAGGGTACCGACAAAATTTAGAACGAACTTAATTATGATCTCAAATACATTGATACATATCT
CATCTAGATCTAGGTTATCATTATGTAAGAAAGTTTTGACGAATATGGCACGACAAAATGGCTAGACTCG
ATGTAATTGGTATCTCAACTCAACATTATACTTATACCAAACATTAGTTAGACAAAATTTAAACAACTAT
TTTTTATGTATGCAAGAGTCAGCATATGTATAATTGATTCAGAATCGTTTTGACGAGTTCGGATGTAGTA
GTAGCCATTATTTAATGTACATACTAATCGTGAATAGTGAATATGATGAAACATTGTATCTTATTGTATA
AATATCCATAAACACATCATGAAAGACACTTTCTTTCACGGTCTGAATTAATTATGATACAATTCTAATA
GAAAACGAATTAAATTACGTTGAATTGTATGAAATCTAATTGAACAAGCCAACCACGACGACGACTAACG
TTGCCTGGATTGACTCGGTTTAAGTTAACCACTAAAAAAACGGAGCTGTCATGTAACACGCGGATCGAGC
AGGTCACAGTCATGAAGCC
