>Addgene plasmid #50333 | pICSL70002 | addgene partial sequence | sequence record 76636 | Spect-R 5'-ACTTTGTTTTAGGGCGACTG-3'
TAACATCAAACATCGACCCACGGCGTAACGCGCTTGCTGCTTGGATGCCCGAGGCATAGACTGTACCCCA
AAAAAAAACAGTCATAACAAGCCATGAAAACCGCCACTGCGCCGTTACCACCGCTGCGTTCGGTCAAGGT
TCTGGACCAGTTGCGTGAGCGCATACTCTTCCTTTTTCAATATTATTGAAGCATTTATCAGGGTTATTGT
CTCATGAGCGGATACATATTTGAATGTATTTAGAAAAATAAACAAATAGGGGTTCCGCGCACATTTCCCC
GAAAAGTGCCACCTGACGTCTAAGAAACCATTATTATCATGACATTAACCTATAAAAATAGGCGTATCAC
GAGGCCCTTTCGTCCACTGAAGAGCCACTTCGTGGTCTCAAGCGGAATTCGGATATCGGTCGACGGGGAT
CTGGATTTTAGTACTGGATTTTGGTTTTAGGAATTAGAAATTTTATTGATAGAAGTATTTTACAAATACA
AATACATACTAAGGGTTTCTTATATGCTCAACACATGAGCGAAACCCTATAGGAACCCTAATTCCCTTAT
CTGGGAACTACTCACACATTATTATGGAGAAAGCTTATTTTTCTGCACTACGCAGGGATATTTCACCGCC
CATCCAGGGTTTTATTATTCCATCCTGCTCAAGTAATAAAGCCCCCTGTTTGTCTATTCCGCGTGAAATG
CCAAATATTTCTTTATCACCAATGATAAGTTTCACTGGGCGATTAATAAAATTATCCAGCTTTTCCCAGC
GCGACAGATAAGGTGCCAATCCTTCTTGTTCGAAGAGTTCCAACGCAGCACGTAATTCACGTATTAGCAT
GGCCGCCAACGTATTACGATCGAGATTGATCCCCGCTTCCTGCAGCGTGATCCACCCCTGATTAACGACA
CTCTCTTCAACACGGCGCAT
