>Addgene plasmid #50333 | pICSL70002 | addgene partial sequence | sequence record 76637 | BirA-F 5'-ACAGATATTGGGTCAGCTGGAT-3'
GTGATTGACTCCACGAATCAGTACCTTCTTGATCGTATCGGAGAGCTTAAATCGGGCGATGCTTGCATTG
CAGAATACCAGCAGGCTGGCCGTGGTCGCCGGGGTCGGAAATGGTTTTCGCCTTTTGGCGCAAACTTATA
TTTGTCGATGTTCTGGCGTCTGGAACAAGGCCCGGCGGCGGCGATTGGTTTAAGTCTGGTTATCGGTATC
GTGATGGCGGAAGTATTACGCAAGCTGGGTGCAGATAAAGTTCGTGTTAAATGGCCTAATGACCTCTATC
TGCAGGATCGCAAGCTGGCAGGCATTCTGGTGGAGCTGACTGGCAAAACTGGCGATGCGGCGCAAATAGT
CATTGGAGCCGGGATCAACATGGCAATGCGCCGTGTTGAAGAGAGTGTCGTTAATCAGGGGTGGATCACG
CTGCAGGAAGCGGGGATCAATCTCGATCGTAATACGTTGGCGGCCATGCTAATACGTGAATTACGTGCTG
CGTTGGAACTCTTCGAACAAGAAGGATTGGCACCTTATCTGTCGCGCTGGGAAAAGCTGGATAATTTTAT
TAATCGCCCAGTGAAACTTATCATTGGTGATAAAGAAATATTTGGCATTTCACGCGGAATAGACAAACAG
GGGGCTTTATTACTTGAGCAGGATGGAATAATAAAACCCTGGATGGGCGGTGAAATATCCCTGCGTAGTG
CAGAAAAATAAGCTTTCTCCATAATAATGTGTGAGTAGTTCCCA
