>Addgene plasmid #50333 | pICSL70002 | addgene partial sequence | sequence record 77642 | pBR322ori-3 5'-tttgtttgcaagcagcagat-3'
GGTCATGAGATTATCAAAAAGGATCTTCACCTAGATCCTTTTAAATTAAAAATGAAGTTTTAAATCAATC
TAAAGTATATATGAGTAAACTTGGTCTGACAGTTATTTGCCGACTACCTTGGTGATCTCGCCTTTTACGT
AATGGACAAATTCTTCCAACTGATCTGCGCGCGAGGCCAAGCGATCTTCTTCTTGTCCAAGATAAGCCTG
TCTAGCTTCAAGTATGACGGGCTGATACTGGGCCGGCAGGCGCTCCATTGCCCAGTCGGCAGCGACATCC
TTCGGCGCGATTTTGCCGGTTACTGCGCTGTACCAAATGCGGGACAACGTAAGCACTACATTTCGCTCAT
CGCCAGCCCAGTCGGGCGGCGAGTTCCATAGCGTTAAGGTTTCATTTAGCGCCTCAAATAGATCCTGTTC
AGGAACCGGATCAAAGAGTTCCTCCGCCGCTGGACCTACCAAGGCAACGCTATGTTCTCTTGCTTTTGTC
AGCAAGATAGCCAGATCAATGTCGATCGTGGCTGGCTCGAAGATACCTGCAAGAATGTCATTGCGCTGCC
ATTCTCCAAATTGCAGTTCGCGCTTAGCTGGATAACGCCACGGAATGATGTCGTCGTGCACAACAATGGT
GACTTCTACAGCGCGGAGAATCTCGCTCTCTCC
